Addgene plasmid #145892: pAc5.1B-EGFP-DmGe1-V5His6_A
Purpose: Insect Expression of DmGe1
Depositing lab: Elisa Izaurralde. Depositing organization: Max Planck Institute for Developmental Biology. Publication: P-body formation is a consequence, not the cause, of RNA-mediated gene silencing. Eulalio A, Behm-Ansmant I, Schweizer D, Izaurralde E. Mol Cell Biol. 2007 Jun . 27(11):3970-81. 10.1128/MCB.00128-07 PubMed 17403906.
Backbone
  Vector backbone: Unknown
  Vector type: Insect Expression
Growth in bacteria
  Bacterial resistance: Ampicillin, 100 μg/mL
  Growth temperature: 37°C
  Growth strain: DH5alpha
  Copy number: Low Copy
Gene/Insert
  Gene/Insert name: DmGe1 (alt name: EDC4)
  Species: D. melanogaster (fly)
  Entrez Gene: Ge-1 (a.k.a. Dmel_CG6181, CG6181, Dmel\CG6181, EDC4, GE-1, dGe-1)
  Cloning method: Unknown
Terms and licenses: Academic/Nonprofit Terms; Industry Terms: Not Available to Industry
Depositor comments: ORF extracted from NCBI: NM_135642.2 Plasmids from this collection were made available to the research community and donated after the lab closed. Please note that the sequence provided by the depositing laboratory may be theoretical/predicted or based on Sanger sequencing results. There may be discrepancies between sequencing results obtained by Addgene and the depositor sequence. If an Addgene verified sequence is not available, please contact before placing your order to request that our lab fully sequence the plasmid.
How to cite: pAc5.1B-EGFP-DmGe1-V5His6_A was a gift from Elisa Izaurralde (Addgene plasmid # 145892 ; http://n2t.net/addgene:145892 ; RRID:Addgene_145892)
