[The description below was written by a language model from this plasmid's Addgene catalogue record and pLannotate feature annotations shown in this document.]
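Description:
pAc5.1B-EGFP-DmGe1-V5His6_A is an insect expression plasmid of about 10.1 kb for producing a fluorescently tagged form of the Drosophila melanogaster protein Ge-1 (also called EDC4, CG6181). The catalogue lists the backbone as unknown, although the name and the annotated parts point to a pAc5.1-type vector. In bacteria it is maintained through a ColE1/pUC-family origin and selected with ampicillin via the β-lactamase gene and its own promoter. The record lists it as low copy even though the annotated origin is of the high-copy type. Short fragments of SV40 large T antigen and of a tetracycline resistance gene are also detected. These appear to be non-functional backbone remnants.

The expression cassette is driven by the Drosophila actin 5C promoter, a strong constitutive promoter commonly used in fly cell lines. Downstream lie EGFP, then the Ge-1 open reading frame (stated to derive from an NCBI reference transcript), then a V5 epitope tag, all on the same strand and followed by an SV40 polyadenylation signal. This layout is consistent with an N-terminal EGFP fusion to Ge-1. The name also implies a C-terminal V5-His6 tag, but the His6 portion is not annotated, and the record does not show whether the Ge-1 reading frame continues into the V5 tag or ends at a stop codon before it.

Ge-1 is annotated as acting in mRNA decapping and in silencing a subset of miRNA targets. The associated publication concerns P-body formation and RNA-mediated gene silencing, so the construct is suited to visualising Ge-1 localisation in cultured insect cells and to expression or detection experiments using the GFP moiety.
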