Features (pLannotate 1.2.2; 10 found; start..end, strand, type, name):
      1..2510    +  promoter       Ac5 promoter: Drosophila melanogaster actin 5C promoter
   2530..3246    +  CDS            EGFP: EGFP is a basic (constitutively fluorescent) green fluorescent protein published in 1996, derived from Aequorea victoria. It is reported to be a rapidly-maturing weak dimer with moderate acid sensitivity.
   3289..7350    +  CDS            Ge-1: EDC4_DROME - Experimental evidence at protein level: Swiss-Prot protein existence level 1. In the process of mRNA degradation, seems to play a role in mRNA decapping. Required for silencing a subset of endogenous miRNA targets. From Drosophila melanogaster (Fruit fly).
   7375..7416    +  CDS            V5 tag: epitope tag from simian virus 5
   7516..7650    -  polyA_signal   SV40 poly(A) signal: SV40 polyadenylation signal
   7673..7757    -  CDS            large T antigen (fragment): large T antigen from SV40 (simian virus 40)
   7758..8205    +  CDS            TcR (fragment): tetracycline efflux protein; tet; confers resistance to tetracycline
   8251..8839    -  rep_origin     ori: high-copy-number ColE1/pMB1/pBR322/pUC origin of replication
   9010..9870    -  CDS            AmpR: β-lactamase; bla; confers resistance to ampicillin, carbenicillin, and related antibiotics
   9871..9975    -  promoter       AmpR promoter: bla
>Addgene plasmid #145892 | pAc5.1B-EGFP-DmGe1-V5His6_A | addgene full sequence | sequence record 362945 | Addgene NGS Result
CATGAATGGCATCAACTCTGAATCAAATCTTTGCAGATGCACCTACTTCTCATTTCCACTGTCACATCAT
TTTTCCAGATCTCGCTGCCTGTTATGTGGCCCACAAACCAAGACACGTTTTATGGCCATTAAAGCTGGCT
GATCGTCGCCAAACACCAAATACATAATGAATATGTACACATTCGAGAAAGAAGCGATCAAAGAAGCGTC
TTCGGGCGGAGTAGGAGAATGCGGAGGAGAAGGAGAACGAGCTGATCTAGTATCTCTCCACAATCCAATG
CCAACTGACCAACTGGCCATATTCGGAGCAATTTGAAGCCAATTTCCATCGCCTGGCGATCGCTCCATTC
TTGGCTATATGTTTTTCACCGTTACCCGGGGCCATTTTCAAAGACTCGTCGGCAAGATAAGATTGTGTCA
CTCGCTGTCTCTCTTCATTTGTCGAAGAATGCTGAGGAATTTCGCGATGACGTCGGCGAGTATTTTGAAG
AATGAGAATAATTTGTATTTATACGAAAATCAGTTAGTGGAATTTTCTACAAAAACATGTTATCTATAGA
TAATTTTGTTGCAAAATATGTTGACTATGACAAAGATTGTATGTATATACCTTTAATGTATTCTCATTTT
CTTATGTATTTATAATGGCAATGATGATACTGATGATATTTTAAGATGATGCCAGACCAAAAGGCTTGAA
TTTCTGCGTCTTTTGCCGAACGCAGTGCATGTGCAATTGTTGTTTTTTGGAATATTCAATTTTCGGACTG
TCCGCTTTGATTTCAGTTTCTTGGCTTATTCAAAAAGCAAAGTAAAGCCAAAAAAGCGAGATGGCAATAC
CAAATGCGGCAAAACGGTAGTGGAAGGAAAGGGGTGCGGGGCAGCGGAAGGAAGGGTGGGGCGGGGCGTG
GCGGGGTCTGTGGCTGGGCGCGACGTCACCGACGTTGGAGCCACTCCTTTGACCATGTGTGCGTGTGTGT
ATTATTCGTGTCTCGCCACTCGCCGGTTGTTTTTTTCTTTTTATGCTGCGCTCTCTCTAGCGCCATCTCG
CTTACGCATGCTCAACGCACCGCATGTTGCCGTTTCCTTTTATGCGTCATTTTGGCTCGAAATAGGCAAT
TATTTAAACAAAGATTAGTCAACGAAAACGCTAAAATAAATAAGTCTACAATATGGTTACTTATTGCCAT
GTGTGTGCAGCCAACGATAGCAACAAAAGCAACAACACAGGTGGCTTTCCCTCTTTCACTTTTTGTTTGC
AAGCCGCGTGCGAGCAAGACGGCACGACCGGCAAACGCAATTACGCTGACAAAGAGCAGACGAAGTTTTG
GCGAAAAACATCAAGGCGCCTGATACGAATGCATTTGCAATAACAATTGCGATATTTAATATTGTTTATG
AAGCTGTTTGACTTCAAAACACACAAAAAAAAAAATAAAACAAATTATTTGAAAGAGAATTAGGAATCGG
ACGCTTATCGTTAGGGTAACAACAAGAAATGCTTACTGAGTCACAGCCTCTGGAAAACTGCCGCAAGCCA
GAGAGAGAGAGAAAAAGAGGGAGAGCAGCTTAGACCGCATGTGCTTGTGTGTGAGGCGTCTCTCTCTTCG
TCTCTGTTGCGCAAACGCATAGACTGCACTGAAAAAATCGATTACCTATTTTTTATGAATGAATATTTGC
ACTATTACTATTCAAAACTATTAAGATAGCAATCACATTCAATAGCCAAATACTATACCACCTGAGCGAT
GCAACGAAATGATCAATTTGAGCAAAAATGCTGCATATTTAGGACGGCATCATTATAGAAATGCTTCTTG
CTGTGTACTTTTCTCTCGTCTGGCAGCTGTTTCGCCGTTATTGTTAAAACCGGCTTAAGTTAGGTGTGTT
TTCTACGACTAGTGAATGCCCTACTAGAAGATGTGTGTTGCACAAAATGTCCCTGGAATAACCAATTTGA
AGTGCAGATAGCAGTAAACGTAAGCTAATATGAATATTATTTAACTGTAATGTTTTAATATCGCTGGACA
TTACTAATAAACCCACTATAAACACATGTACATATGTATGTTTTGGCATACAATGAGTAGTTGGGGAAAA
AATGTGTAAAAGCACCGTGACCATCACAGCATAAAGATAACCAGCTGAAGTATCGAATATGAGTAACCCC
CAAATTGAATCACATGCCGCAACTGATAGGACCCATGGAAGTACACTCTTCATGGCGATATACAAGACAC
ACACAAGCACGAACACCCAGTTGCGGAGGAAATTCTCCGTAAATGAAAACCCAATCGGCGAACAATTCAT
ACCCATATATGGTAAAAGTTTTGAACGCGACTTGAGAGCGGAGAGCATTGCGGCTGATAAGGTTTTAGCG
CTAAGCGGGCTTTATAAAACGGGCTGCGGGACCAGTTTTCATATCACTACCGTTTGAGTTCTTGTGCTGT
GTGGATACTCCTCCCGACACAAAGCCGCTCCATCAGCCAGCAGTCGTCTAATCCAGAGACCCCGGATCGG
GGTACCATCATGGTGAGCAAGGGCGAGGAGCTGTTCACCGGGGTGGTGCCCATCCTGGTCGAGCTGGACG
GCGACGTAAACGGCCACAAGTTCAGCGTGTCCGGCGAGGGCGAGGGCGATGCCACCTACGGCAAGCTGAC
CCTGAAGTTCATCTGCACCACCGGCAAGCTGCCCGTGCCCTGGCCCACCCTCGTGACCACCCTGACCTAC
GGCGTGCAGTGCTTCAGCCGCTACCCCGACCACATGAAGCAGCACGACTTCTTCAAGTCCGCCATGCCCG
AAGGCTACGTCCAGGAGCGCACCATCTTCTTCAAGGACGACGGCAACTACAAGACCCGCGCCGAGGTGAA
GTTCGAGGGCGACACCCTGGTGAACCGCATCGAGCTGAAGGGCATCGACTTCAAGGAGGACGGCAACATC
CTGGGGCACAAGCTGGAGTACAACTACAACAGCCACAACGTCTATATCATGGCCGACAAGCAGAAGAACG
GCATCAAGGTGAACTTCAAGATCCGCCACAACATCGAGGACGGCAGCGTGCAGCTCGCCGACCACTACCA
GCAGAACACCCCCATCGGCGACGGCCCCGTGCTGCTGCCCGACAACCACTACCTGAGCACCCAGTCCGCC
CTGAGCAAAGACCCCAACGAGAAGCGCGATCACATGGTCCTGCTGGAGTTCGTGACCGCCGCCGGGATCA
CTCTCGGCATGGACGAGCTGTACAAGCCAAGCTTGAATTCTGCAGATATCCAGCACAGTGGCGGCCGCAT
GTTAATCGCGCTCTTCGCGCTTGCACACTTGCCAATCTTTCGTAAGACGCCTTTGTCAGCCTCCTCCTCC
CCGCCGCCGTCTGTCCACCGGTCGCCAAGGTGTGGCAAAGCAAGTACCGCGTACCATCCACCGCCAGCAG
ACGCCTGCATCAGCATTACTGCTTCAGCCATTGACGCAGCATCCGGGATGAGCAACAGCGCCGAACAGGA
CAAGCCGATTGCCGCCAACGGCAATGCGGCAGAGCCCCAGGAAATAGAAGTCATCCATTTCCAAGCGCAA
GAGAAGCAGTGTTGCCGCGTTATTAGATCCAATAAGACCAAGGTCCTCACATCCGGCGGCGTTCACACAC
GCGGTTCCTCCAAGGTCAAGCTAAAGAACATCGTCGACTACAAGTGGGAGCGCAAGTACTACTATCCGGG
TCACCTGGTCGCTGTCCACCGCGATGGCAAGCACCTGGCGTACGCCATTAATGTCAACAACAAAGCCACC
GGAATGGAGGGCATGGTGCGCGTATGCAACATAGCCACCAGTATGCGAGCCTTGATCAAGGGAATGAGCG
GCGAGGTCTTAGATCTGCAGTTTGCCCATACGGATTGTGAGCGTATATTAGCTGTGATCGATGTCAGTTC
GCTGTTTGTCTACAAAGTCGATCAAATCGAAGGGAACCTGCTGTGCAATCTAGTGCTAAAGGTGGAGGAC
CCCATCGCCAACTATGTGCCGGAGTACGATATGGTCTCCTGGTGTCCCTATGTCTGCAGCAGCAGCGCCA
CCGTTCCAATCAACGACGATGACGATGAGAATCAGCTGCTCATTTGGTCGCGAAGCTCTCAATTTCAATG
CTTTCAAGTGAAGATGATTGTCTCTGAACATGGGCGCGGCAAGATCCAACCAGCAGCCCTAGAATCTGGA
TATCTGAAGATTGAGGAGGACTCGTTGATCACGTGCGCCGCTTTGTCCCCGGATGGCACCACTGTGGCTG
CTGCTTGCGCCGATGGCTTGGTTCGTTTCTACCAAATTTATTTGTTCGATGTGCGCAACCATCGCTGCCT
GCACGAGTGGAAGCCACATGATGGCAAAAAAGTCTGCTCTCTCTTTTTTCTCGACAATATCAACAAGCCT
GTGGAAGAATCCTACTGGCAGCACGTGATCACTACGAGCGATGCCAATACCGAAATCAAGCTCTGGAACT
GCTCGCTATGGAAATGCCTCCAAACTATCAATGTGGTGGCCAGTCCGTCATCTTTGCAGCCCAGAAACTT
TATCGCGGGCATAGATCGCAGTGCGAACTACTTGGTGTTGTCTTGCCTGGACTCTCTGGCCGTGTATGTA
ATGCAGATTGGCAGTACTGGCGGCGCAGACTCCGAGAATAGGAGTAGCGATAGCGAAGGAGAAGGCTGCG
ACACTTCCAAACGCATTCAGAATGTTGCCGAATTCAAGCTGAGTTCGGGGATTCTCTCTTTTTCTATTGT
AAACGCTAGTATGCGTCGCGTTAAGAACTCCATCGAGAGCTACTATCCTATTGAGGAGCCCGATGACTTC
GATGACGATTCCAATTCCACCAGTGCCCTTGTGCTGCACATGTTTGTGGTGCAGGCAAAGAGCCTGCAGG
AATGTCAAATAATCTACCAGCCATGTGTGGCTGAAAAGACGGAGCGGAGCAGCCTAAACAGCAAGCGATC
ACAGACGCCAGAAGACAATCTGCTAATCAAAGAGGAGCCGGAATCCCCCAACAGTGGAACTGTGGGTGCT
GTTCAGCTGGATGCATTATTCGCAAAATCCGCAAAGAGAGCTTCAACGGGCAGTTCATCTGCCATGGTGG
CCGTGGCGGCAGCCGCGGCTGCGGCACCTTCGGCCATCCTGCAGGACGCCACTAAGGAGGCGGCCAAGTC
AGAGTCCCCGCAACTAAGCAGCGCGTATACGCAGCAGGTTAATCTCATGACTCCAGATGCCTTCAGTGCA
AGCGGAACCGCAGCGGCAGCAGCTGTATTTGTGTCTACCAGCACCACAACTTCAATAGGAACTGATAGCT
CTACCACCACCAGCGGTCAGGATAGATCCATTGATTCAGCGGTTCTGCAAACTATACGAATGCTGGCCAC
GGTAACGTCCAAGACTTCCGAAAACCCCAATGCCGAGGTACTCCTCAACCTAATGAACAACACCCTAATC
GAAGATCGCGAGCAACAAAAGCTGAAGGAAAAGCTTGACGCTCGCAAGAAGTTCATTGCAATTGATCGCA
ATCCAGAGCGGAATGTGGCTGAGAACTTGGCCAGCGGCAGTTCGAGTCCGAGTCGAGAGGTGCAGGAGAT
AATGGCCACACAGGACGATGCCGATGCCTACGAAGCAGAGCTAGAGAATCTGGACGACGATGATGACGAT
GAGGAAGAAGAGCTGGCAAATTCATCACCGCTCCCGGAAGCTGTTGACGGAACATGGCCCATTGTCAAGC
TGTCATCCCACTCAGCTGCGCTCCAGAATGCTGCCCAGATCATGTCCCAGGCGGTGCAGAACACCAACAA
TGGCAATGTGCCGCCTACGCTAGGTGGAGGGCACAATAATAACACAAGTGTAGGCAGCAATAGCAACAAC
AACACGGCTACAACTCTTAGCACCAGCAACACCAGCAGCAGCAACAACGCGGGCGGAACATGCGTTGATT
CAAGTGGAACTGGAGAGCTAAATGCCAAAATGGAACTACTCATAGATCTAGTAAAAGCCCAGTCCAAACA
AATAAACAAATTGGAGAACGAAGTCAACAAGCTACAAAAGCAGCAAGAAGCGGCGGCGGCCCTGCATAGC
AAACAAGACACTTCATTGGAGCCTAAAAATCTTAGTCAGCTAGCATATAAAATTGAGATGCAACTGTCCA
AGCTAATGGAGCAGTATCTCAAGCGATATGAAAACGAGCATAAGAAGAAACTGACGGAATTCTTGGCGGC
GCGTGAGAGCCAAAACCGAGAGCTACGTGACTCCGTGCTGCAGGTACTAAATCAGTATGTCATGAACCAC
TTTACGGACATTATTGGCAACGTTCTCAACATGGAACTGCAGCGCCAACTGCTTCCTCGCGTGAATGCCA
ACATGGATCAGCTCCAAGCCCAAATGCAAGTGGAGATTGTGCAGAAGCTGAGTGTGTTTGACAAAACGGT
GAAGGAGAATATTGCCCAGGTGTGCAAGAGCAAGCAATTTCTGGATACTTTTGGCAAGTCCGTGTTGATT
GGTGCTCAAACCAGCCTACAAACCGCCTTCATTGAATCTATGAGCAGCACCTTGATTCCAGCTTATGAGA
AGTCCTCGCAGAACATGTTTAAACAACTGCATGACGCTTTCAGCGTGGGCATAAAAGACTTTATGGTCCA
GTTTAACACCTACCTGCAGCACATGCCACAGCCCCAAGCCGGGAGTGGCAATACGGAGGAGATAAACAAC
AAGTTGTCCATGCTTAAGCAATTGGTAGAGAGCAGCTTGCACAAGCACCGCACTGAACTCACGGACGCCA
TGCTCGAGACACAAAGAGAAGTGAAGAGCTTAGAGATTTTGCTGGCGCGTCAGGTACAGGAAACGATCAG
AGCAGAGCTACGCAAGCACATGGAAGCCCAGAACGTGGCAATGCGTTCGCAGGCAGCTACGCCTGCACCA
CCTTACGACCTCAGGGACAGCATTAAGCAGCTTTTGATGGCTGGACAAATCAACAAGGCCTTCCATCAGG
CTCTATTGGCCAACGACTTGGGCCTAGTGGAGTTCACTCTCCGACACACGGACAGCAACCAGGCATTCGC
ACCAGAGGGATGCAGACTGGAGCAAAAGGTTCTACTGTCGCTCATTCAGCAAATATCCGCTGACATGACC
AATCACAATGAGCTTAAGCAGAGATATCTCAACGAGGCACTGTTGGCCATCAATATGGCAGATCCCATTA
CCCGCGAGCACGCTCCTAAAGTGCTCACCGAGCTGTATCGCAATTGTCAGCAGTTCATTAAGAACAGCCC
CAAGAATTCGCAGTTCAGCAACGTCCGTCTGCTGATGAAGGCAATCATAACGTACCGCGATCAGCTAAAA
AGTCTAGAGGGCCCGCGGTTCGAAGGTAAGCCTATCCCTAACCCTCTCCTCGGTCTCGATTCTACGCGTA
CCGGTCATCATCACCATCACCATTGAGTTTAAACCCGCTGATCAGCCTCGACTGTGCCTTCTAAGGCCTG
AGCTCGCTGATCAGCCTCGATCGAGGATCCAGACATGATAAGATACATTGATGAGTTTGGACAAACCACA
ACTAGAATGCAGTGAAAAAAATGCTTTATTTGTGAAATTTGTGATGCTATTGCTTTATTTGTAACCATTA
TAAGCTGCAATAAACAAGTTAACAACAACAATTGCATTCATTTTATGTTTCAGGTTCAGGGGGAGGTGTG
GGAGGTTTTTTAAAGCAAGTAAAACCTCTACAAATGTGGTATGGCTGATTATGATCAGTCGACCGATGCC
CTTGAGAGCCTTCAACCCAGTCAGCTCCTTCCGGTGGGCGCGGGGCATGACTATCGTCGCCGCACTTATG
ACTGTCTTCTTTATCATGCAACTCGTAGGACAGGTGCCGGCAGCGCTCTGGGTCATTTTCGGCGAGGACC
GCTTTCGCTGGAGCGCGACGATGATCGGCCTGTCGCTTGCGGTATTCGGAATCTTGCACGCCCTCGCTCA
AGCCTTCGTCACTGGTCCCGCCACCAAACGTTTCGGCGAGAAGCAGGCCATTATCGCCGGCATGGCGGCC
GACGCGCTGGGCTACGTCTTGCTGGCGTTCGCGACGCGAGGCTGGATGGCCTTCCCCATTATGATTCTTC
TCGCTTCCGGCGGCATCGGGATGCCCGCGTTGCAGGCCATGCTGTCCAGGCAGGTAGATGACGACCATCA
GGGACAGCTTCAAGGCCAGCAAAAGGCCAGGAACCGTAAAAAGGCCGCGTTGCTGGCGTTTTTCCATAGG
CTCCGCCCCCCTGACGAGCATCACAAAAATCGACGCTCAAGTCAGAGGTGGCGAAACCCGACAGGACTAT
AAAGATACCAGGCGTTTCCCCCTGGAAGCTCCCTCGTGCGCTCTCCTGTTCCGACCCTGCCGCTTACCGG
ATACCTGTCCGCCTTTCTCCCTTCGGGAAGCGTGGCGCTTTCTCATAGCTCACGCTGTAGGTATCTCAGT
TCGGTGTAGGTCGTTCGCTCCAAGCTGGGCTGTGTGCACGAACCCCCCGTTCAGCCCGACCGCTGCGCCT
TATCCGGTAACTATCGTCTTGAGTCCAACCCGGTAAGACACGACTTATCGCCACTGGCAGCAGCCACTGG
TAACAGGATTAGCAGAGCGAGGTATGTAGGCGGTGCTACAGAGTTCTTGAAGTGGTGGCCTAACTACGGC
TACACTAGAAGGACAGTATTTGGTATCTGCGCTCTGCTGAAGCCAGTTACCTTCGGAAAAAGAGTTGGTA
GCTCTTGATCCGGCAAACAAACCACCGCTGGTAGCGGTGGTTTTTTTGTTTGCAAGCAGCAGATTACGCG
CAGAAAAAAAGGATCTCAAGAAGATCCTTTGATCTTTTCTACGGGGTCTGACGCTCAGTGGAACGAAAAC
TCACGTTAAGGGATTTTGGTCATGAGATTATCAAAAAGGATCTTCACCTAGATCCTTTTAAATTAAAAAT
GAAGTTTTAAATCAATCTAAAGTATATATGAGTAAACTTGGTCTGACAGTTACCAATGCTTAATCAGTGA
GGCACCTATCTCAGCGATCTGTCTATTTCGTTCATCCATAGTTGCCTGACTCCCCGTCGTGTAGATAACT
ACGATACGGGAGGGCTTACCATCTGGCCCCAGTGCTGCAATGATACCGCGAGACCCACGCTCACCGGCTC
CAGATTTATCAGCAATAAACCAGCCAGCCGGAAGGGCCGAGCGCAGAAGTGGTCCTGCAACTTTATCCGC
CTCCATCCAGTCTATTAATTGTTGCCGGGAAGCTAGAGTAAGTAGTTCGCCAGTTAATAGTTTGCGCAAC
GTTGTTGCCATTGCTGCAGGCATCGTGGTGTCACGCTCGTCGTTTGGTATGGCTTCATTCAGCTCCGGTT
CCCAACGATCAAGGCGAGTTACATGATCCCCCATGTTGTGCAAAAAAGCGGTTAGCTCCTTCGGTCCTCC
GATCGTTGTCAGAAGTAAGTTGGCCGCAGTGTTATCACTCATGGTTATGGCAGCACTGCATAATTCTCTT
ACTGTCATGCCATCCGTAAGATGCTTTTCTGTGACTGGTGAGTACTCAACCAAGTCATTCTGAGAATAGT
GTATGCGGCGACCGAGTTGCTCTTGCCCGGCGTCAACACGGGATAATACCGCGCCACATAGCAGAACTTT
AAAAGTGCTCATCATTGGAAAACGTTCTTCGGGGCGAAAACTCTCAAGGATCTTACCGCTGTTGAGATCC
AGTTCGATGTAACCCACTCGTGCACCCAACTGATCTTCAGCATCTTTTACTTTCACCAGCGTTTCTGGGT
GAGCAAAAACAGGAAGGCAAAATGCCGCAAAAAAGGGAATAAGGGCGACACGGAAATGTTGAATACTCAT
ACTCTTCCTTTTTCAATATTATTGAAGCATTTATCAGGGTTATTGTCTCATGAGCGGATACATATTTGAA
TGTATTTAGAAAAATAAACAAATAGGGGTTCCGCGCACATTTCCCCGAAAAGTGCCACCTGACGTCTAAG
AAACCATTATTATCATGACATTAACCTATAAAAATAGGCGTATCACGAGGCCCTTTCGTCTTCAAGAATT
AATTCTATATTCTAAAAACACAAATGATACTTCTAAAAAAAAAT
